Addgene plasmid #121996: pMYs-IRES-mitoRFP
Purpose: Expression of mitoRFP in mammalian cells
Depositing lab: Qing Deng. Depositing organization: Purdue University. Publication: Mitofusin 2 regulates neutrophil adhesive migration and the actin cytoskeleton. Zhou W, Hsu AY, Wang Y, Syahirah R, Wang T, Jeffries J, Wang X, Mohammad H, Seleem MN, Umulis D, Deng Q. J Cell Sci. 2020 Sep 4;133(17). pii: jcs.248880. doi: 10.1242/jcs.248880. PubMed 32788232.
Backbone
  Vector backbone: pMYs
  Backbone manufacturer: Cell Biolabs
  Backbone size w/o insert (bp): 4800
  Total vector size (bp): 6257
  Vector type: Retroviral
Growth in bacteria
  Bacterial resistance: Ampicillin, 100 μg/mL
  Growth temperature: 37°C
  Growth strain: NEB Stable
  Copy number: High Copy
Gene/Insert
  Gene/Insert name: IRES-mitoRFP
  Species: H. sapiens (human)
  Insert size (bp): 1411
Terms and licenses: Academic/Nonprofit Terms; Industry Terms: Not Available to Industry
How to cite: pMYs-IRES-mitoRFP was a gift from Qing Deng (Addgene plasmid # 121996 ; http://n2t.net/addgene:121996 ; RRID:Addgene_121996)
