[The description below was written by a language model from this plasmid's Addgene catalogue record and pLannotate feature annotations shown in this document.]
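Description:
pMYs-IRES-mitoRFP is a Moloney murine leukemia virus (MMLV)-based retroviral vector of about 6.3 kb, built on the pMYs backbone and intended for expression of a mitochondrially targeted red fluorescent protein in mammalian cells. In bacteria it is maintained through a high-copy ColE1/pUC-type origin and selected with ampicillin via the β-lactamase gene and its native promoter. A short lacI fragment in the backbone appears to be a cloning remnant rather than a functional element.

The transferable portion is flanked by two MMLV long terminal repeats. Downstream of the 5' LTR lie the Ψ packaging signal, a truncated gag segment lacking its start codon, and a pol region carrying the splice acceptor; together these support efficient encapsidation of the genomic RNA and its processing in transduced cells. No separate internal promoter is annotated, so transcription is presumably driven from the 5' LTR. A remnant multiple cloning site precedes an EMCV internal ribosome entry site, which directs cap-independent translation of the reporter: the mitochondrial presequence of human cytochrome c oxidase subunit VIII followed by TagRFP-T, a constitutively fluorescent red protein derived from Entacmaea quadricolor. A small env fragment sits before the 3' LTR.

Because the vector lacks functional gag, pol and env genes, these must be supplied in trans by a packaging system to produce particles. As deposited, the construct labels mitochondria red in transduced cells. The cloning site upstream of the IRES would in principle allow a gene of interest to be co-expressed from the same bicistronic transcript, although the record annotates only a fragment of that site and states no purpose beyond mitoRFP expression.
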