Features (pLannotate 1.2.2; 14 found; start..end, strand, type, name):
     22..615     +  LTR            LTR: long terminal repeat from Moloney murine leukemia virus
    746..1044    +  misc_feature   MMLV Ψ (fragment): packaging signal of Moloney murine leukemia virus (MMLV)
   1103..1519    +  CDS            gag (truncated): truncated Moloney murine leukemia virus (MMLV) gag gene lacking the start codon
   1529..1903    +  misc_feature   pol region: Moloney murine leukemia virus (MMLV) pol region containing the splice acceptor site
   1948..1984    +  misc_feature   MCS (fragment): multiple cloning site
   2139..2601    +  misc_feature   IRES: internal ribosome entry site (IRES) of the encephalomyocarditis virus (EMCV)
   2621..2695    +  CDS            COX8 presequence: mitochondrial presequence of human cytochrome c oxidase subunit VIII (Rizutto et al., 1989)
   2729..3460    +  CDS            TagRFP-T: TagRFP-T is a basic (constitutively fluorescent) red fluorescent protein published in 2008, derived from Entacmaea quadricolor. It has low acid sensitivity.
   3503..3601    +  CDS            env (fragment): murine leukemia virus gPr80 envelope polyprotein precursor; env; proteolytically cleaved into gp70SU and p15TM subunits
   3643..4232    +  LTR            LTR: long terminal repeat from Moloney murine leukemia virus
   4298..4350    -  CDS            lacI (fragment): lac repressor; lacI; The lac repressor binds to the lac operator to inhibit transcription in E. coli. This inhibition can be relieved by adding lactose or isopropyl-β-D-thiogalactopyranoside (IPTG).
   4533..5121    -  rep_origin     ori: high-copy-number ColE1/pMB1/pBR322/pUC origin of replication
   5285..6145    -  CDS            AmpR: β-lactamase; bla; confers resistance to ampicillin, carbenicillin, and related antibiotics
   6146..6250    -  promoter       AmpR promoter: bla
>Addgene plasmid #121996 | pMYs-IRES-mitoRFP | addgene full sequence | sequence record 237768 | Addgene NGS Result
CCCGAAAAGTGCCACCTGCATAATGAAAGACCCCACCTGTAGGTTTGGCAAGCTAGCTTAAGTAACGCCA
TTTTGCAAGGCATGGAAAAATACATAACTGAGAATAGAAAAGTTCAGATCAAGGTCAGGAACAGATGGAA
CAGCTGAATATGGGCCAAACAGGATATCTGTGGTAAGCAGTTCCTGCCCCGGCTCAGGGCCAAGAACAGA
TGGAACAGCTGAATATGGGCCAAACAGGATATCTGTGGTAAGCAGTTCCTGCCCCGGCTCAGGGCCAAGA
ACAGATGGTCCCCAGATGCGGTCCAGCCCTCAGCAGTTTCTAGAGAACCATCAGATGTTTCCAGGGTGCC
CCAAGGACCTGAAATGACCCTGTGCCTTATTTGAACTAACCAATCAGTTCGCTTCTCGCTTCTGTTCGCG
CGCTTCTGCTCCCCGAGCTCAATAAAAGAGCCCACAACCCCTCACTCGGCGCGCCAGTCCTCCGATTGAC
TGAGTCGCCCGGGTACCCGTATTCCCAATAAAGCCTCTTGCTGTTTGCATCCGAATCGTGGACTCGCTGA
TCCTTGGGAGGGTCTCCTCAGATTGATTGACTGCCCACCTCGGGGGTCTTTCATTTGGAGGTTCCACCGA
GATTTGGAGACCCCTGCCCAGGGACCACCGACCCCCCCGCCGGGAGGTAAGCTGGCCAGCGGTCGTTTCG
TGTCTGTCTCTGTCTTTGTGCGTGTTTGTGCCGGCATCTAATGTTTGCGCCTGCGTCTGTACTAGTTAGC
TAACTAGCTCTGTATCTGGCGGACCCGTGGTGGAACTGACGAGTTCGGAACACCCGGCCGCAACCCTGGG
AGACGTCCCAGGGACTTCGGGGGCCGTTTTTGTGGCCCGACCTGAGTCCAAAAATCCCGATCGTTTTGGA
CTCTTTGGTGCACCCCCCTAATAGGAGGGATATGTGGTTCTGGTAGGAGACGAGAACCTAAAACAGTTCC
CGCCTCCGTCTGAATTTTTGCTTTCGGTTTGGGACCGAAGCCGCGCCGCGCGTCTTGTCTGCTGCAGCAT
CGTTCTGTGTTGTCTCTGTCTGACTGTGTTTCTGTATTTGTCTGAAAATTAGGGCCAGACTGTTACCACT
CCCTTAAGTTTGACCTTAGGTCACTGGAAAGATGTCGAGCGGATCGCTCACAACCAGTCGGTAGATGTCA
AGAAGAGACGTTGGGTTACCTTCTGCTCTGCAGAATGGCCAACCTTTAACGTCGGATGGCCGCGAGACGG
CACCTTTAACCGAGACCTCATCACCCAGGTTAAGATCAAGGTCTTTTCACCTGGCCCGCATGGACACCCA
GACCAGGTCCCCTACATCGTGACCTGGGAAGCCTTGGCTTTTGACCCCCCTCCCTGGGTCAAGCCCTTTG
TACACCCTAAGCCTCCGCCTCCTCTTCCTCCATCCGCCCCGTCTCTCCCCCTTGAACCTCCTCGTTCGAC
CCCGCCTCGATCCTCCCTTTATCCAGCCCTCACTCCTTCTCTAGGCGCCCCCATATGGCCATATGAGATC
TTATATGGGGCACCCCCGCCCCTTGTAAACTTCCCTGACCCTGACATGACAAGAGTTACTAACAGCCCCT
CTCTCCAAGCTCACTTACAGGCTCTCTACTTAGTCCAGCACGAAGTCTGGAGACCTCTGGCGGCAGCCTA
CCAAGAACAACTGGACCGACCGGTGGTACCTCACCCTTACCGAGTCGGCGACACAGTGTGGGTCCGCCGA
CACCAGACTAAGAACCTAGAACCTCGCTGGAAAGGACCTTACACAGTCCTGCTGACCACCCCCACCGCCC
TCAAAGTAGACGGCATCGCAGCTTGGATACACGCCGCCCACGTGAAGGCTGCCGACCCCGGGGGTGGACC
ATCCTCTAGACTGCCGGATCTAGCTAGTTAATTAAGGATCCCAGTGTGGTGGTACGGGAATTCTGCAGTC
GACGGTACCGCGGGCCCGGGATCCACCGGTCGCCACCGCGGCCGCTACGTAAATTCCGCCCCCCCCCCCC
CTCTCCCTCCCCCCCCCCTAACGTTACTGGCCGAAGCCGCTTGGAATAAGGCCGGTGTGCGTTTGTCTAT
ATGTTATTTTCCACCATATTGCCGTCTTTTGGCAATGTGAGGGCCCGGAAACCTGGCCCTGTCTTCTTGA
CGAGCATTCCTAGGGGTCTTTCCCCTCTCGCCAAAGGAATGCAAGGTCTGTTGAATGTCGTGAAGGAAGC
AGTTCCTCTGGAAGCTTCTTGAAGACAAACAACGTCTGTAGCGACCCTTTGCAGGCAGCGGAACCCCCCA
CCTGGCGACAGGTGCCTCTGCGGCCAAAAGCCACGTGTATAAGATACACCTGCAAAGGCGGCACAACCCC
AGTGCCACGTTGTGAGTTGGATAGTTGTGGAAAGAGTCAAATGGCTCTCCTCAAGCGTATTCAACAAGGG
GCTGAAGGATGCCCAGAAGGTACCCCATTGTATGGGATCTGATCTGGGGCCTCGGTGCACATGCTTTACA
TGTGTTTAGTCGAGGTTAAAAAAACGTCTAGGCCCCCCGAACCACGGGGACGTGGTTTTCCTTTGAAAAA
CACGATGATAATATGGCCACAACCAGATCTATGTCCGTCCTGACGCCGCTGCTGCTGCGGGGCTTGACAG
GCTCGGCCCGGCGGCTCCCAGTGCCGCGCGCCAAGATCCATTCGTTGGGGGATCCACCGGTCGCCACCAT
GGTGTCTAAGGGCGAAGAGCTGATTAAGGAGAACATGCACATGAAGCTGTACATGGAGGGCACCGTGAAC
AACCACCACTTCAAGTGCACATCCGAGGGCGAAGGCAAGCCCTACGAGGGCACCCAGACCATGAGAATCA
AGGTGGTCGAGGGCGGCCCTCTCCCCTTCGCCTTCGACATCCTGGCTACCAGCTTCATGTACGGCAGCAG
AACCTTCATCAACCACACCCAGGGCATCCCCGATTTCTTTAAGCAGTCCTTCCCTGAGGGCTTCACATGG
GAGAGAGTCACCACATACGAAGACGGGGGCGTGCTGACCGCTACCCAGGACACCAGCCTCCAGGACGGCT
GCCTCATCTACAACGTCAAGATCAGAGGGGTGAACTTCCCATCCAACGGCCCTGTGATGCAGAAGAAAAC
ACTCGGCTGGGAGGCCAACACCGAGACCCTGTACCCCGCTGACGGCGGCCTGGAAGGCAGAACCGACATG
GCCCTGAAGCTCGTGGGCGGGGGCCACCTGATCTGCAACTTCAAGACCACATACAGATCCAAGAAACCCG
CTAAGAACCTCAAGATGCCCGGCGTCTACTATGTGGACCACAGACTGGAAAGAATCAAGGAGGCCGACAA
AGAGACCTACGTCGAGCAGCACGAGGTGGCTGTGGCCAGATACTGCGACCTCCCTAGCAAACTGGGGCAC
AAACTTAATGGCATGGACGAGCTGTACAAGTAAAGCGGCCGCCAGCACAGTGGTCGATCGAGGGGGGGCC
CGCGATTAGTCCAATTTGTTAAAGACAGGATATCAGTGGTCCAGGCTCTAGTTTTGACTCAACAATATCA
CCAGCTGAAGCCTATAGAGTACGAGCCATAGATAGAATAAAAGATTTTATTTAGTCTCCAGAAAAAGGGG
GGAATGAAAGACCCCACCTGTAGGTTTGGCAAGCTAGCTTAAGTAACGCCATTTTGCAAGGCATGGAAAA
TACATAACTGAGAATAGAGAAGTTCAGATCAAGGTTAGGAACAGAGAGACAGCAGAATATGGGCCAAACA
GGATATCTGTGGTAAGCAGTTCCTGCCCCGGCTCAGGGCCAAGAACAGTTGGAACAGCAGAATATGGGCC
AAACAGGATATCTGTGGTAAGCAGTTCCTGCCCCGGCTCAGGGCCAAGAACAGATGGTCCCCAGATGCGG
TCCCGCCCTCAGCAGTTTCTAGAGAACCATCAGATGTTTCCAGGGTGCCCCAAGGACCTGAAATGACCCT
GTGCCTTATTTGAACTAACCAATCAGTTCGCTTCTCGCTTCTGTTCGCGCGCTTCTGCTCCCCGAGCTCA
ATAAAAGAGCCCACAACCCCTCACTCGGCGCGCCAGTCCTCCGATAGACTGCGTCGCCCGGGTACCCGTG
TATCCAATAAACCCTCTTGCAGTTGCATCCGACTTGTGGTCTCGCTGTTCCTTGGGAGGGTCTCCTCTGA
GTGATTGACTACCCGTCAGCGGGGGTCTTTCACATGCAGCATGTATCAAAATTAATTTGGTTTTTTTTCT
TAAGTATTTACATTAAATGGCCATAGTTGCATTAATGAATCGGCCAACGCGCGGGGAGAGGCGGTTTGCG
TATTGGGCGCTCTTCCGCTTCCTCGCTCACTGACTCGCTGCGCTCGGTCGTTCGGCTGCGGCGAGCGGTA
TCAGCTCACTCAAAGGCGGTAATACGGTTATCCACAGAATCAGGGGATAACGCAGGAAAGAACATGTGAG
CAAAAGGCCAGCAAAAGGCCAGGAACCGTAAAAAGGCCGCGTTGCTGGCGTTTTTCCATAGGCTCCGCCC
CCCTGACGAGCATCACAAAAATCGACGCTCAAGTCAGAGGTGGCGAAACCCGACAGGACTATAAAGATAC
CAGGCGTTTCCCCCTGGAAGCTCCCTCGTGCGCTCTCCTGTTCCGACCCTGCCGCTTACCGGATACCTGT
CCGCCTTTCTCCCTTCGGGAAGCGTGGCGCTTTCTCATAGCTCACGCTGTAGGTATCTCAGTTCGGTGTA
GGTCGTTCGCTCCAAGCTGGGCTGTGTGCACGAACCCCCCGTTCAGCCCGACCGCTGCGCCTTATCCGGT
AACTATCGTCTTGAGTCCAACCCGGTAAGACACGACTTATCGCCACTGGCAGCAGCCACTGGTAACAGGA
TTAGCAGAGCGAGGTATGTAGGCGGTGCTACAGAGTTCTTGAAGTGGTGGCCTAACTACGGCTACACTAG
AAGAACAGTATTTGGTATCTGCGCTCTGCTGAAGCCAGTTACCTTCGGAAAAAGAGTTGGTAGCTCTTGA
TCCGGCAAACAAACCACCGCTGGTAGCGGTGGTTTTTTTGTTTGCAAGCAGCAGATTACGCGCAGAAAAA
AAGGATCTCAAGAAGATCCTTTGATCTTTTCTACGGGGTCTGACGCTCAGTGGAACGAAAACTCACGTTA
AGGGATTTTGGTCATGAGATTATCAAAAAGGATCTTCACCTAGATCCTTTTGCGGCCGGCCGCAAATCAA
TCTAAAGTATATATGAGTAAACTTGGTCTGACAGTTACCAATGCTTAATCAGTGAGGCACCTATCTCAGC
GATCTGTCTATTTCGTTCATCCATAGTTGCCTGACTCCCCGTCGTGTAGATAACTACGATACGGGAGGGC
TTACCATCTGGCCCCAGTGCTGCAATGATACCGCGAGACCCACGCTCACCGGCTCCAGATTTATCAGCAA
TAAACCAGCCAGCCGGAAGGGCCGAGCGCAGAAGTGGTCCTGCAACTTTATCCGCCTCCATCCAGTCTAT
TAATTGTTGCCGGGAAGCTAGAGTAAGTAGTTCGCCAGTTAATAGTTTGCGCAACGTTGTTGCCATTGCT
ACAGGCATCGTGGTGTCACGCTCGTCGTTTGGTATGGCTTCATTCAGCTCCGGTTCCCAACGATCAAGGC
GAGTTACATGATCCCCCATGTTGTGCAAAAAAGCGGTTAGCTCCTTCGGTCCTCCGATCGTTGTCAGAAG
TAAGTTGGCCGCAGTGTTATCACTCATGGTTATGGCAGCACTGCATAATTCTCTTACTGTCATGCCATCC
GTAAGATGCTTTTCTGTGACTGGTGAGTACTCAACCAAGTCATTCTGAGAATAGTGTATGCGGCGACCGA
GTTGCTCTTGCCCGGCGTCAATACGGGATAATACCGCGCCACATAGCAGAACTTTAAAAGTGCTCATCAT
TGGAAAACGTTCTTCGGGGCGAAAACTCTCAAGGATCTTACCGCTGTTGAGATCCAGTTCGATGTAACCC
ACTCGTGCACCCAACTGATCTTCAGCATCTTTTACTTTCACCAGCGTTTCTGGGTGAGCAAAAACAGGAA
GGCAAAATGCCGCAAAAAAGGGAATAAGGGCGACACGGAAATGTTGAATACTCATACTCTTCCTTTTTCA
ATATTATTGAAGCATTTATCAGGGTTATTGTCTCATGAGCGGATACATATTTGAATGTATTTAGAAAAAT
AAACAAATAGGGGTTCCGCGCACATTTC
